Addgene plasmid #119082: SNX1-PX (142-269)
Purpose: Bacterial expression of human phox homology (PX) domain, SNX1-PX (142-269)
Depositing lab: Brett Collins. Depositing organization: University of Queensland. Publication: Classification of the human phox homology (PX) domains based on their phosphoinositide binding specificities. Chandra M, Chin YK, Mas C, Feathers JR, Paul B, Datta S, Chen KE, Jia X, Yang Z, Norwood SJ, Mohanty B, Bugarcic A, Teasdale RD, Henne WM, Mobli M, Collins BM. Nat Commun. 2019 Apr 4;10(1):1528. doi: 10.1038/s41467-019-09355-y. PubMed 30948714.
Backbone
  Vector backbone: pGEX4T2
  Vector type: Bacterial Expression
Growth in bacteria
  Bacterial resistance: Ampicillin, 100 μg/mL
  Growth temperature: 37°C
  Growth strain: DH5alpha
  Copy number: Unknown
Gene/Insert
  Gene/Insert name: SNX1-PX (142-269)
  Species: H. sapiens (human)
  Entrez Gene: SNX1 (a.k.a. HsT17379, VPS5)
  Promoter: tac
  Tag / fusion protein: GST (N terminal on backbone)
  Cloning method: Restriction Enzyme; 5′ cloning site BamHI (not destroyed); 3′ cloning site XhoI (not destroyed)
  Sequencing primers: 5′ pGEX5
Terms and licenses: Academic/Nonprofit Terms; Industry Terms: Not Available to Industry
Depositor comments: Amino Acid Sequence: QFDLTVGITDPEKIGDGMNAYVAYKVTTQTSLPLFRSKQFAVKRRFSDFLGLYEKLSEKHSQNGFIVPPPPEKSLIGMTKVKVGKEDSSSAEFLEKRRAALERYLQRIVNHPTMLQDPDVREFLEKEE
How to cite: SNX1-PX (142-269) was a gift from Brett Collins (Addgene plasmid # 119082 ; http://n2t.net/addgene:119082 ; RRID:Addgene_119082)
