[The description below was written by a language model from this plasmid's Addgene catalogue record and pLannotate feature annotations shown in this document.]
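Description:
SNX1-PX (142-269) is a bacterial expression plasmid built on the pGEX4T2 backbone and designed to produce the phox homology (PX) domain of human sorting nexin 1 (SNX1, residues 142–269) as a glutathione S-transferase fusion in E. coli. The 5.3 kb sequenced record shows a ColE1/pMB1-type origin of replication and a β-lactamase (AmpR) gene with its own promoter, so the plasmid is maintained under ampicillin selection. Short rop and bom fragments, a residual lac promoter/lacZα segment and a small yciV fragment are also annotated. These are backbone remnants rather than functional parts of the payload.

The expression cassette spans the origin of the circular map. A tac promoter (a strong trp/lac UV5 hybrid) followed by a lac operator lies at the end of the numbered sequence and reads into the Schistosoma japonicum GST coding sequence at the start. The SNX1 fragment follows GST in the same orientation, cloned between BamHI and XhoI sites that were both preserved, which places GST at the N terminus of the fusion. A plasmid-borne lacI gene with its own promoter supplies lac repressor, keeping the tac promoter off until induction with IPTG. The GST moiety allows affinity capture on glutathione resin. The feature table does not annotate a protease cleavage site in the short linker between GST and the insert.

SNX1 is a component of the retromer SNX-BAR subcomplex and binds phosphoinositide-containing endosomal membranes. The construct was deposited as part of a systematic study classifying human PX domains by their phosphoinositide binding specificities, so it is suited to producing recombinant domain for lipid-binding and other biochemical work.
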