Features (pLannotate 1.2.2; 17 found; start..end, strand, type, name):
     23..676     +  CDS            GST26_SCHJA: Experimental evidence at protein level: Swiss-Prot protein existence level 1. GST isoenzymes appear to play a central role in the parasite detoxification system. Other functions are also suspected including a role in increasing the solubility of haematin in the parasite gut. From Schistosoma japonicum (Blood fluke).
    701..1084    +  CDS            SNX1 (fragment): SNX1_HUMAN - Experimental evidence at protein level: Swiss-Prot protein existence level 1. Involved in several stages of intracellular trafficking. Interacts with membranes containing phosphatidylinositol 3-phosphate (PtdIns(3P)) or phosphatidylinositol 3,5-bisphosphate (PtdIns(3,5)P2) (PubMed:12198132). Acts in part as component of the retromer membrane- deforming SNX-BAR subcomplex. The SNX-BAR retromer mediates retrograde transport of cargo proteins from endosomes to the trans-Golgi network (TGN) and is involved in endosome-to-plasma membrane transport for cargo protein recycling. The SNX-B
   1120..1159    +  CDS            rop (fragment): Rop protein, which maintains plasmids at low copy number; rop
   1261..1301    +  misc_feature   bom (fragment): basis of mobility region from pBR322
   1406..1510    +  promoter       AmpR promoter: bla
   1511..2371    +  CDS            AmpR: β-lactamase; bla; confers resistance to ampicillin, carbenicillin, and related antibiotics
   2542..3130    +  rep_origin     ori: high-copy-number ColE1/pMB1/pBR322/pUC origin of replication
   3316..3367    -  misc_feature   bom (fragment): basis of mobility region from pBR322
   3374..3451    +  promoter       lacI promoter: lacI
   3452..4534    +  CDS            lacI: lac repressor; lacI; The lac repressor binds to the lac operator to inhibit transcription in E. coli. This inhibition can be relieved by adding lactose or isopropyl-β-D-thiogalactopyranoside (IPTG).
   4547..4568    +  protein_bind   CAP binding site: CAP binding activates transcription in the presence of cAMP. E. coli catabolite activator protein
   4583..4613    +  promoter       lac promoter: promoter for the E. coli lac operon
   4621..4637    +  protein_bind   lac operator: The lac repressor binds to the lac operator to inhibit transcription in E. coli. This inhibition can be relieved by adding lactose or isopropyl-β-D-thiogalactopyranoside (IPTG). lac repressor encoded by lacI
   4657..4830    +  CDS            lacZα: LacZα fragment of β-galactosidase; lacZ fragment
   5094..5210    -  CDS            yciV (fragment): RNAAM_ECOLI - Also known as trpH From Escherichia coli (strain K12).
   5286..5314    +  promoter       tac promoter: strong E. coli promoter; hybrid between the trp and lac UV5 promoters
   5322..5338    +  protein_bind   lac operator: The lac repressor binds to the lac operator to inhibit transcription in E. coli. This inhibition can be relieved by adding lactose or isopropyl-β-D-thiogalactopyranoside (IPTG). lac repressor encoded by lacI
>Addgene plasmid #119082 | SNX1-PX (142-269) | addgene full sequence | sequence record 276048 | Addgene NGS Result
TTTCACACAGGAAACAGTATTCATGTCCCCTATACTAGGTTATTGGAAAATTAAGGGCCTTGTGCAACCC
ACTCGACTTCTTTTGGAATATCTTGAAGAAAAATATGAAGAGCATTTGTATGAGCGCGATGAAGGTGATA
AATGGCGAAACAAAAAGTTTGAATTGGGTTTGGAGTTTCCCAATCTTCCTTATTATATTGATGGTGATGT
TAAATTAACACAGTCTATGGCCATCATACGTTATATAGCTGACAAGCACAACATGTTGGGTGGTTGTCCA
AAAGAGCGTGCAGAGATTTCAATGCTTGAAGGAGCGGTTTTGGATATTAGATACGGTGTTTCGAGAATTG
CATATAGTAAAGACTTTGAAACTCTCAAAGTTGATTTTCTTAGCAAGCTACCTGAAATGCTGAAAATGTT
CGAAGATCGTTTATGTCATAAAACATATTTAAATGGTGATCATGTAACCCATCCTGACTTCATGTTGTAT
GACGCTCTTGATGTTGTTTTATACATGGACCCAATGTGCCTGGATGCGTTCCCAAAATTAGTTTGTTTTA
AAAAACGTATTGAAGCTATCCCACAAATTGATAAGTACTTGAAATCCAGCAAGTATATAGCATGGCCTTT
GCAGGGCTGGCAAGCCACGTTTGGTGGTGGCGACCATCCTCCAAAATCGGATCTGGTTCCGCGTGGATCC
CAGTTCGACCTGACCGTGGGTATCACCGACCCGGAGAAGATTGGTGATGGCATGAACGCGTACGTGGCGT
ATAAAGTTACCACCCAGACCAGCCTGCCGCTGTTCCGTAGCAAGCAATTTGCGGTGAAACGTCGTTTCAG
CGACTTTCTGGGTCTGTACGAGAAGCTGAGCGAAAAACACAGCCAAAACGGTTTTATTGTGCCGCCGCCG
CCGGAGAAGAGCCTGATTGGTATGACCAAGGTGAAAGTTGGCAAAGAGGACAGCAGCAGCGCGGAGTTTC
TGGAAAAACGTCGTGCGGCGCTGGAACGTTATCTGCAGCGTATCGTGAACCACCCGACCATGCTGCAAGA
CCCGGATGTTCGTGAGTTTCTGGAAAAAGAGGAATAACTCGAGCGGCCGCATCGTGACTGACTGACGATC
TGCCTCGCGCGTTTCGGTGATGACGGTGAAAACCTCTGACACATGCAGCTCCCGGAGACGGTCACAGCTT
GTCTGTAAGCGGATGCCGGGAGCAGACAAGCCCGTCAGGGCGCGTCAGCGGGTGTTGGCGGGTGTCGGGG
CGCAGCCATGACCCAGTCACGTAGCGATAGCGGAGTGTATAATTCTTGAAGACGAAAGGGCCTCGTGATA
CGCCTATTTTTATAGGTTAATGTCATGATAATAATGGTTTCTTAGACGTCAGGTGGCACTTTTCGGGGAA
ATGTGCGCGGAACCCCTATTTGTTTATTTTTCTAAATACATTCAAATATGTATCCGCTCATGAGACAATA
ACCCTGATAAATGCTTCAATAATATTGAAAAAGGAAGAGTATGAGTATTCAACATTTCCGTGTCGCCCTT
ATTCCCTTTTTTGCGGCATTTTGCCTTCCTGTTTTTGCTCACCCAGAAACGCTGGTGAAAGTAAAAGATG
CTGAAGATCAGTTGGGTGCACGAGTGGGTTACATCGAACTGGATCTCAACAGCGGTAAGATCCTTGAGAG
TTTTCGCCCCGAAGAACGTTTTCCAATGATGAGCACTTTTAAAGTTCTGCTATGTGGCGCGGTATTATCC
CGTGTTGACGCCGGGCAAGAGCAACTCGGTCGCCGCATACACTATTCTCAGAATGACTTGGTTGAGTACT
CACCAGTCACAGAAAAGCATCTTACGGATGGCATGACAGTAAGAGAATTATGCAGTGCTGCCATAACCAT
GAGTGATAACACTGCGGCCAACTTACTTCTGACAACGATCGGAGGACCGAAGGAGCTAACCGCTTTTTTG
CACAACATGGGGGATCATGTAACTCGCCTTGATCGTTGGGAACCGGAGCTGAATGAAGCCATACCAAACG
ACGAGCGTGACACCACGATGCCTGCAGCAATGGCAACAACGTTGCGCAAACTATTAACTGGCGAACTACT
TACTCTAGCTTCCCGGCAACAATTAATAGACTGGATGGAGGCGGATAAAGTTGCAGGACCACTTCTGCGC
TCGGCCCTTCCGGCTGGCTGGTTTATTGCTGATAAATCTGGAGCCGGTGAGCGTGGGTCTCGCGGTATCA
TTGCAGCACTGGGGCCAGATGGTAAGCCCTCCCGTATCGTAGTTATCTACACGACGGGGAGTCAGGCAAC
TATGGATGAACGAAATAGACAGATCGCTGAGATAGGTGCCTCACTGATTAAGCATTGGTAACTGTCAGAC
CAAGTTTACTCATATATACTTTAGATTGATTTAAAACTTCATTTTTAATTTAAAAGGATCTAGGTGAAGA
TCCTTTTTGATAATCTCATGACCAAAATCCCTTAACGTGAGTTTTCGTTCCACTGAGCGTCAGACCCCGT
AGAAAAGATCAAAGGATCTTCTTGAGATCCTTTTTTTCTGCGCGTAATCTGCTGCTTGCAAACAAAAAAA
CCACCGCTACCAGCGGTGGTTTGTTTGCCGGATCAAGAGCTACCAACTCTTTTTCCGAAGGTAACTGGCT
TCAGCAGAGCGCAGATACCAAATACTGTCCTTCTAGTGTAGCCGTAGTTAGGCCACCACTTCAAGAACTC
TGTAGCACCGCCTACATACCTCGCTCTGCTAATCCTGTTACCAGTGGCTGCTGCCAGTGGCGATAAGTCG
TGTCTTACCGGGTTGGACTCAAGACGATAGTTACCGGATAAGGCGCAGCGGTCGGGCTGAACGGGGGGTT
CGTGCACACAGCCCAGCTTGGAGCGAACGACCTACACCGAACTGAGATACCTACAGCGTGAGCTATGAGA
AAGCGCCACGCTTCCCGAAGGGAGAAAGGCGGACAGGTATCCGGTAAGCGGCAGGGTCGGAACAGGAGAG
CGCACGAGGGAGCTTCCAGGGGGAAACGCCTGGTATCTTTATAGTCCTGTCGGGTTTCGCCACCTCTGAC
TTGAGCGTCGATTTTTGTGATGCTCGTCAGGGGGGCGGAGCCTATGGAAAAACGCCAGCAACGCGGCCTT
TTTACGGTTCCTGGCCTTTTGCTGGCCTTTTGCTCACATGTTCTTTCCTGCGTTATCCCCTGATTCTGTG
GATAACCGTATTACCGCCTTTGAGTGAGCTGATACCGCTCGCCGCAGCCGAACGACCGAGCGCAGCGAGT
CAGTGAGCGAGGAAGCGGAAGAGCGCCTGATGCGGTATTTTCTCCTTACGCATCTGTGCGGTATTTCACA
CCGCATAAATTCCGACACCATCGAATGGCGCAAAACCTTTCGCGGTATGGCATGATAGCGCCCGGAAGAG
AGTCAATTCAGGGTGGTGAATGTGAAACCAGTAACGTTATACGATGTCGCAGAGTATGCCGGTGTCTCTT
ATCAGACCGTTTCCCGCGTGGTGAACCAGGCCAGCCACGTTTCTGCGAAAACGCGGGAAAAAGTGGAAGC
GGCGATGGCGGAGCTGAATTACATTCCCAACCGCGTGGCACAACAACTGGCGGGCAAACAGTCGTTGCTG
ATTGGCGTTGCCACCTCCAGTCTGGCCCTGCACGCGCCGTCGCAAATTGTCGCGGCGATTAAATCTCGCG
CCGATCAACTGGGTGCCAGCGTGGTGGTGTCGATGGTAGAACGAAGCGGCGTCGAAGCCTGTAAAGCGGC
GGTGCACAATCTTCTCGCGCAACGCGTCAGTGGGCTGATCATTAACTATCCGCTGGATGACCAGGATGCC
ATTGCTGTGGAAGCTGCCTGCACTAATGTTCCGGCGTTATTTCTTGATGTCTCTGACCAGACACCCATCA
ACAGTATTATTTTCTCCCATGAAGACGGTACGCGACTGGGCGTGGAGCATCTGGTCGCATTGGGTCACCA
GCAAATCGCGCTGTTAGCGGGCCCATTAAGTTCTGTCTCGGCGCGTCTGCGTCTGGCTGGCTGGCATAAA
TATCTCACTCGCAATCAAATTCAGCCGATAGCGGAACGGGAAGGCGACTGGAGTGCCATGTCCGGTTTTC
AACAAACCATGCAAATGCTGAATGAGGGCATCGTTCCCACTGCGATGCTGGTTGCCAACGATCAGATGGC
GCTGGGCGCAATGCGCGCCATTACCGAGTCCGGGCTGCGCGTTGGTGCGGATATCTCGGTAGTGGGATAC
GACGATACCGAAGACAGCTCATGTTATATCCCGCCGTTAACCACCATCAAACAGGATTTTCGCCTGCTGG
GGCAAACCAGCGTGGACCGCTTGCTGCAACTCTCTCAGGGCCAGGCGGTGAAGGGCAATCAGCTGTTGCC
CGTCTCACTGGTGAAAAGAAAAACCACCCTGGCGCCCAATACGCAAACCGCCTCTCCCCGCGCGTTGGCC
GATTCATTAATGCAGCTGGCACGACAGGTTTCCCGACTGGAAAGCGGGCAGTGAGCGCAACGCAATTAAT
GTAAGTTAGCTCACTCATTAGGCACCCCAGGCTTTACACTTTATGCTTCCGGCTCGTATGTTGTGTGGAA
TTGTGAGCGGATAACAATTTCACACAGGAAACAGCTATGACCATGATTACGGATTCACTGGCCGTCGTTT
TACAACGTCGTGACTGGGAAAACCCTGGCGTTACCCAACTTAATCGCCTTGCAGCACATCCCCCTTTCGC
CAGCTGGCGTAATAGCGAAGAGGCCCGCACCGATCGCCCTTCCCAACAGTTGCGCAGCCTGAATGGCGAA
TGGCGCTTTGCCTGGTTTCCGGCACCAGAAGCGGTGCCGGAAAGCTGGCTGGAGTGCGATCTTCCTGAGG
CCGATACTGTCGTCGTCCCCTCAAACTGGCAGATGCACGGTTACGATGCGCCCATCTACACCAACGTGAC
CTATCCCATTACGGTCAATCCGCCGTTTGTTCCCACGGAGAATCCGACGGGTTGTTACTCGCTCACATTT
AATGTTGATGAAAGCTGGCTACAGGAAGGCCAGACGCGAATTATTTTTGATGGCGTTGGAATTAGCTTAT
CGACTGCACGGTGCACCAATGCTTCTGGCGTCAGGCAGCCATCGGAAGCTGTGGTATGGCTGTGCAGGTC
GTAAATCACTGCATAATTCGTGTCGCTCAAGGCGCACTCCCGTTCTGGATAATGTTTTTTGCGCCGACAT
CATAACGGTTCTGGCAAATATTCTGAAATGAGCTGTTGACAATTAATCATCGGCTCGTATAATGTGTGGA
ATTGTGAGCGGATAACAA
